Features (pLannotate 1.2.2; 8 found; start..end, strand, type, name):
    533..570     -  misc_feature   MCS (fragment): pUC18/19 multiple cloning site
    567..594     -  misc_feature   MCS (fragment): pBluescript multiple cloning site
    636..672     -  misc_feature   MCS (fragment): pBluescript multiple cloning site
    721..748     -  terminator     rrnB T2 terminator: transcription terminator T2 from the E. coli rrnB gene
    771..826     -  CDS            lacI (fragment): lac repressor; lacI; The lac repressor binds to the lac operator to inhibit transcription in E. coli. This inhibition can be relieved by adding lactose or isopropyl-β-D-thiogalactopyranoside (IPTG).
   1009..1597    -  rep_origin     ori: high-copy-number ColE1/pMB1/pBR322/pUC origin of replication
   1769..1844    -  CDS            bla(M) (fragment): β-lactamase lacking the signal sequence; bla(M); allows cytosolic expression of β-lactamase
   1961..2953    +  CDS            hyg: KHYB_STRHY - Experimental evidence at protein level: Swiss-Prot protein existence level 1. The aminoglycoside phosphotransferases achieve inactivation of their antibiotic substrates by phosphorylation. From Streptomyces hygroscopicus.
>Addgene plasmid | pMycVec2 | analyzer sequence | sequence record 36748
TTGCCCAGCTCCCTTGGTCAAGCCAGTGGCTACGGGTGCCCCGTGAATGTCGACGACATTCCAGGAGAAG
GAATCCGGGGTGGATTGGATATGCCCGGCCGCCCGGCGGATTAGCGAAAGTGTGCGCGAGCGAGCTCTTA
CAAAGACGACAAGGCTCATTGGTGACTGCCCAGCTTTTTGGGTTCAAACGTTACGGAAGTTTCTAACGAA
ACCGGGTCGTCTAGACTCTCTTGACAGTAGGGTCGCCGAGAGCGGCTGTCAAGACAGTCTTGACTTTGTT
ATCGCTTAAGCGTGAGGTGGCAACCGTGGATGAAAGCGACGCGCTCGCAGAGCTGGTGCGCGCGCACGCA
GACTTGGAACGCCTCACTGAGGACATCGCGGACGCACGAGAGCGGCGCCGGCAGGCGGCGAGGCGGCTGG
TCGACAGTGGACACGGGACGACGTGGATCGCAAACCAACTCGGTGTGACGAAGCAGGCCGTGGACGGTTT
CCTGAAGTACAAGGAGCGCAGGGCTCTGTTGCAAAAATCGTGAAGCTTGCATGCCTGCAGGTCGACTCTA
GAGGATCCCCCCTCGAGGTCGACGGTATCGATAAAATAAAAAAGGGGACCTCTAGGGTCCCCAATTAATT
AGCTAAAGCTTGATATCGAATTCCTGCAGCCCGGGGGATCCATTTAAATCAGCTGTTAATTAATCTAGAG
TTTAAACAGTATTAAACGCAAAAAGGCCATCCGTCAGGATGGCCTTCTGCTTAGCTAATCAACTAGTTCT
AGCTGCATTAATGAATCGGCCAACGCGCGGGGAGAGGCGGTTTGCGTATTGGGCGCTCTTCCGCTTCCTC
GCTCACTGACTCGCTGCGCTCGGTCGTTCGGCTGCGGCGAGCGGTATCAGCTCACTCAAAGGCGGTAATA
CGGTTATCCACAGAATCAGGGGATAACGCAGGAAAGAACATGTGAGCAAAAGGCCAGCAAAAGGCCAGGA
ACCGTAAAAAGGCCGCGTTGCTGGCGTTTTTCCATAGGCTCCGCCCCCCTGACGAGCATCACAAAAATCG
ACGCTCAAGTCAGAGGTGGCGAAACCCGACAGGACTATAAAGATACCAGGCGTTTCCCCCTGGAAGCTCC
CTCGTGCGCTCTCCTGTTCCGACCCTGCCGCTTACCGGATACCTGTCCGCCTTTCTCCCTTCGGGAAGCG
TGGCGCTTTCTCATAGCTCACGCTGTAGGTATCTCAGTTCGGTGTAGGTCGTTCGCTCCAAGCTGGGCTG
TGTGCACGAACCCCCCGTTCAGCCCGACCGCTGCGCCTTATCCGGTAACTATCGTCTTGAGTCCAACCCG
GTAAGACACGACTTATCGCCACTGGCAGCAGCCACTGGTAACAGGATTAGCAGAGCGAGGTATGTAGGCG
GTGCTACAGAGTTCTTGAAGTGGTGGCCTAACTACGGCTACACTAGAAGGACAGTATTTGGTATCTGCGC
TCTGCTGAAGCCAGTTACCTTCGGAAAAAGAGTTGGTAGCTCTTGATCCGGCAAACAAACCACCGCTGGT
AGCGGTGGTTTTTTTGTTTGCAAGCAGCAGATTACGCGCAGAAAAAAAGGATCTCAAGAAGATCCTTTGA
TCTTTTCTACGGGGTCTGACGCTCAGTGGAACGAAAACTCACGTTAAGGGATTTTGGTCATGAGATTATC
AAAAAGGATCTTCACCTAGATCCTTTTAAATTAAAAATGAAGTTTTAAATCAATCTAAAGTATATATGAG
TAAACTTGGTCTGACAGTTACCAATGCTTAATCAGTGAGGCACCTATCTCAGCGATCTGTCTATTTCGTT
CATCCATAGTTGCCTGACTCCCCGGACGTGGCCGACCAGCCCGTCATCGTCAACGCCTGACCGCGGTGCG
GACAGGCCGTGTCGCGACCGGCCGTGCGGAATTAAGCCGGCCCGTACCCTGTGAATAGAGGTCCGCTGTG
ACACAAGAATCCCTGTTACTTCTCGACCGTATTGATTCGGATGATTCCTACGCGAGCCTGCGGAACGACC
AGGAATTCTGGGAGCCGCTGGCCCGCCGAGCCCTGGAGGAGCTCGGGCTGCCGGTGCCGCCGGTGCTGCG
GGTGCCCGGCGAGAGCACCAACCCCGTACTGGTCGGCGAGCCCGGCCCGGTGATCAAGCTGTTCGGCGAG
CACTGGTGCGGTCCGGAGAGCCTCGCGTCGGAGTCGGAGGCGTACGCGGTCCTGGCGGACGCCCCGGTGC
CGGTGCCCCGCCTCCTCGGCCGCGGCGAGCTGCGGCCCGGCACCGGAGCCTGGCCGTGGCCCTACCTGGT
GATGAGCCGGATGACCGGCACCACCTGGCGGTCCGCGATGGACGGCACGACCGACCGGAACGCGCTGCTC
GCCCTGGCCCGCGAACTCGGCCGGGTGCTCGGCCGGCTGCACAGGGTGCCGCTGACCGGGAACACCGTGC
TCACCCCCCATTCCGAGGTCTTCCCGGAACTGCTGCGGGAACGCCGCGCGGCGACCGTCGAGGACCACCG
CGGGTGGGGCTACCTCTCGCCCCGGCTGCTGGACCGCCTGGAGGACTGGCTGCCGGACGTGGACACGCTG
CTGGCCGGCCGCGAACCCCGGTTCGTCCACGGCGACCTGCACGGGACCAACATCTTCGTGGACCTGGCCG
CGACCGAGGTCACCGGGATCGTCGACTTCACCGACGTCTATGCGGGAGACTCCCGCTACAGCCTGGTGCA
ACTGCATCTCAACGCCTTCCGGGGCGACCGCGAGATCCTGGCCGCGCTGCTCGACGGGGCGCAGTGGAAG
CGGACCGAGGACTTCGCCCGCGAACTGCTCGCCTTCACCTTCCTGCACGACTTCGAGGTGTTCGAGGAGA
CCCCGCTGGATCTCTCCGGCTTCACCGATCCGGAGGAACTGGCGCAGTTCCTCTGGGGGCCGCCGGACAC
CGCCCCCGGCGCCTGACGCCCCGGGCCGCCCGGCGCCGCCCCCGGCCCCCGGCGGCCGCCCGGAGCCCCG
CCCGCGCTCGGGAGCCCCGGATCCCTGCCCGGCTGGTCTCATGTTGGTAAACCACCGACACCAAACCGGG
CAACTTTTGGAGGTCTTTTTCGCCCGTGGTCGGATTGTGAACGCGGGTGTATCCGACGTGATCGGACAGG
TAAGCCATCGCCTCTTCGACGGCACGGTTGGCCGCGTCCTCGACGGCTTTTTGCGTCACATCGTTGCCGA
ATGCGCGCAGCAGACTGACACTTTTCGGAACGCTGAAAGTGACGTCGAAACCGTGATTGTCGGTGGCGCG
AAAGGCTCGACCGTGCGCCCCATTCGGAGCGATGCCGTCGTTGAACCAGCGCGTTACTGCCGCGCTGTCC
GCGTCCCCGCCGGCGCACTGCTCCGGTGATAAACCGGTCAGTTCTGCGACCCGTTGGCGATCCCCAGACA
CCAGCCAAACCGGCTGGCGTGTGTCGCGCTCGGAGTAGTACTCACCGAGCCCGCCGTTGCCGTATCGGGT
GTCGCGCGCGGCCCGGCCGGCAGCGGCAGCAGTGTCCTCGTAGTACTTGATCCCCCACGCCTTGAGCGGG
GTCACATTAGCCACCACAGCCGGTCACGCTCCCAACCCCAAGGCCCCGGGGCGGGGGCCTTCGGGTAGCA
CACGGACGTGTGCTACCGCCAGTCTTGCACACCTTGTGCCAAAGTGTGAACTCTAAATGCTTGTTATCAA
GGAAGTAGCTGGGGAACTGGACACTGGATTGGGAGCTGGGAGGCAGGCGAGGGAAGGAGGCGAGGACAAA
ACAGGCCAAAACAACAAAGCATCTGGTCTGGGAAAAGATGGCAAGCGAGGGAAAACATTCTTATCAAACC
CAAGGGGTGTTGGAAAGTGAAATCGCTTGCCCCTTGCGCCTTCGGCGGGCCCACGATTGAGGTCGAGAAC
CAAGCATCATCGCAACCGCTAATTGAGCCGAGTGAAACCGACGAGCGGGTTGCTATTTTTCGACGGGATA
CCGGGAGCCAAGTGCAGTCGAACCTTCTGAGTTGGCTGGGCATCGAGATAGCTCCGCTCTCGCTAACGAA
CAGCGCTGCGGGCTCATGTAGATCAGCGGGGGCTACGGGCAGTCTGAACCATTGCGGCGAATTGAGCGGT
TTCGGCCGCGACGACGACGGTGCGTTTACAGGCGGCACGACGCACAGCCTCTGCAACGGCCTGACGCGCT
GCGGCGTGACCAGGACCGTCTAAGGCAGCTTGGGCAGTGGCGCGATCGGTCGCATATTCGTCATGTGCTC
GGAACTGGTCGCGCACGCAACGTCGGGCAGCCGCAAGTTCTTCAGCCTCACGCGCTTCGTCGAGTGCGGC
GGGCCGATCCTCCAGACTGTTGTGGCTGGTGTGCCAGGCCAGCATCGTGCCCAACAAAGCGATGGGCCGC
GCCGGCACATCGGGCACCCAGTGACCGGTGCTCAACCAGTCGCGTACCAACGCCGTCAGGTCGGCCGGCG
TCCAACCGGCGGCCGCGGGTGCGGCCAACATCGCCGCCCAGCTGTCGGCGGCATACGTGCGAACCCAGGG
CGGAGCGTGCCGGTCGGCCCGCCACCTGGTGGCCAGCCGGCGGCCGGCCTCGTCAGGTGCTCGGCGGCGC
GCAGGCTTGGGTGCCGGGCGCTTGCGCCCGCCTTGGGTAGTGACCAGTCTCTTCAAAGGTGAGTTTTTAG
TGGTTGCTTGAGACCGTTCCAGGTGGGGTGACAAGCTGTGGACAACTCGGGCGATGTGGGGGTTGCCGTG
CAGTGCCCACAACGACGGCCAGCCGCGGTGGCGATCGCCCATTCGCCACGGCGGCATGCGTTCGGTGTAG
GTGCGTTGGCGGCCACGGAGGACCTCGGTGGCCACCCCCAGCAAGCGCAGGCATTCGTGCGCCCCCTGGA
TGGTGCGCTCATCGAAACCGGTGGCCGCTTCGAGCTGCTCGTTGGTCGGCCGACAGTTGCGGCCGGTATC
CCAGTCGGCGGTCTGCGCCATGGCGGCGGCGATGACGATCAACGTGGTGCGGGCGATGCCGCCGTTGCAC
ATGCGCGGCCGCACCATGGCGTAGTGCACGTCGTAAGCCACTGCGACGGTGACGTGCGCCCAGTGCGCGG
GGCCACCGCTCCAGCACGGCACGCCGGCATAGGCGTCGGCGTCGAGCTCCAGGCCGACGAACTCGCTCGG
TGCCGGCATGGCGCGCCCTGCCAGTCGCCGGCCGCGACGGATCGCCAACACCTCAGCGGTGCGGGTGGTG
CGCAGGACACCGCGCCGGCGCACGGTCGGGCTACAGCCGCGGTACGTCGGCGGTGTGGGGGTGAACGGTC
GTCGGCAACGGTCGCCGGCGCCGTTTTGGTCACGGTTTGCACGCAAGATGCGCGGCGTATCTGGTACGTG
CGCAAGGTGTGCGCTACCGTGAGACGAGTCCAGCAAGACACGTCCCTTTCAGGGGCACAGGTGCGGACCT
GAACCGGGCGGCAACCCGGTTCGAACCCTTGTGACAGGGCCTCGCTACGGCGAGGCCTCCGTCATGTCAG
GCGGTCTGCACAGCTATTCAGATGTCACGTCCGTCCGGCGGTCGACCACGACAAGCCAAAAGAAAAGTCG
CCGGACTGTCGGTGTCACATCGCCAGCAGCAGAACCTCCTTGTCGAGTTCGCGGACAAGGTGCGGGAAGC
CCATGTGGCGGCAGATGATGTCACCGAGGTAGGTGGAGCGCTGCATTCCGAGTCGCTGATGGTCGCGCTC
GACGAGCTGAGCGATCGGTAGCGGCAGACGGACTTTCGCGTGCGGTCCGATCGTGTCGTCGGTATCGGCG
GTGGCGGGCTGCGATTCAAACAACAGCTGCTGCGGCAGGTGACGCATCAGATCGGGCCGGCCGTAGTGGA
AACAGACGATGTCGGTCAGCACGGCGGACCGGTCGATGCCGTAGTCAGCCGCGGTCGCGATTGCTGCATT
GAGCACGGTGACGGGGAGTGTTGCGGTCATGACGGCTCGCTCGCCCAGGGACGGGCGGCCTGCTCGAGTT
GATCCGGTCATACGCGCGATCCTGCCGGTAGCTTTGCCGGAAATCACGAAGCCACGCCGGTGTGCGCGGC
AGATTTCCGGCAATCGCCCCAAATCGCCCTACCGTCAGGCTGAGATGCTCGTGTTCAGGCTGAACCGCAC
GTGGCCGTGTCTGAAAGAAGATCGCGCAGGAATGCAGCGAGATCGCTGGTCGCCGCGATCGATCTGTGGT
AAGAAAATCAAGATCCTTGGCACGGTAGGTGTGGAAGTAGTCGCCATGGAGCAGGTATTGGCCGTCGGCG
AGAAGCGCTGCGTCCCAAATCCGATCGTCGTCGGCACTCTGGTCGAGAAAGCGCACCGGGCGGAGTGCGC
TTGCAGAACGGAACTGTTCGGCGGCTCTACTGAAGGATTCGACGATGTCGGCGATGATGAGCCGTTCCGC
ACAAGTGAGAGCTCTGCCTCGACCGTAACCCAGGTACCAGTCGGTTCGTTGGTACCACTGAGCGGCGGCG
AACCCGGAGTTGCGTGACTCG
